>Addgene plasmid #55900 | mRuby2-Keratin-17 | depositor partial sequence | sequence record 86806 | insert sequence
GCTAGTGACGTCAGATCCGCTAGCACCATGAGCTTCACCACTCGCTCCACCTTCTCCACCAACTACCGGT
CCCTGGGCTCTGTCCAGGCGCCCAGCTACGGCGCCCGGCCGGTCAGCAGCGCGGCCAGCGTCTATGCAGG
CGCTGGGGGCTCTGGTTCCCGGATCTCCGTGTCCCGCTCCACCAGCTTCAGGGGCGGCATGGGGTCCGGG
GGCCTGGCCACCGGGATAGCCGGGGGTCTGGCAGGAATGGGAGGCATCCAGAACGAGAAGGAGACCATGC
AAAGCCTGAACGACCGCCTGGCCTCTTACCTGGACAGAGTGAGGAGCCTGGAGACCGAGAACCGGAGGCT
GGAGAGCAAAATCCGGGAGCACTTGGAGAAGAAGGGACCCCAGGTCAGAGACTGGAGCCATTACTTCAAG
ATCATCGAGGACCTGAGGGCTCAGATCTTCGCAAATACTGTGGACAATGCCCGCATCGTTCTGCAGATTG
ACAATGCCCGTCTTGCTGCTGATGACTTTAGAGTCAAGTATGAGACAGAGCTGGCCATGCGCCAGTCTGT
GGAGAACGACATCCATGGGCTCCGCAAGGTCATTGATGACACCAATATCACACGACTGCAGCTGGAGACA
GAGATCGAGGCTCTCAAGGAGGAGCTGCTCTTCATGAAGAAGAACCACGAAGAGGAAGTAAAAGGCCTAC
AAGCCCAGATTGCCAGCTCTGGGTTGACCGTGGAGGTAGATGCCCCCAAATCTCAGGACCTCGCCAAGAT
CATGGCAGACATCCGGGCCCAATATGACGAGCTGGCTCGGAAGAACCGAGAGGAGCTAGACAAGTACTGG
TCTCAGCAGATTGAGGAGAGCACCACAGTGGTCACCACACAGTCTGCTGAGGTTGGAGCTGCTGAGACGA
CGCTCACAGAGCTGAGACGTACAGTCCAGTCCTTGGAGATCGACCTGGACTCCATGAGAAATCTGAAGGC
CAGCTTGGAGAACAGCCTGAGGGAGGTGGAGGCCCGCTACGCCCTACAGATGGAGCAGCTCAACGGGATC
CTGCTGCACCTTGAGTCAGAGCTGGCACAGACCCGGGCAGAGGGACAGCGCCAGGCCCAGGAGTATGAGG
CCCTGCTGAACATCAAGGTCAAGCTGGAGGCTGAGATCGCCACCTACCGCCGCCTGCTGGAAGATGGCGA
GGACTTTAATCTTGGTGATGCCTTGGACAGCAGCAACTCCATGCAAACCATCCAAAAGACCACCACCCGC
CGGATAGTGGATGGCAAAGTGGTGTCTGAGACCAATGACACCAAAGTTCTGAGGCATCGAATTCTGCAGT
CGACGGTACCGCGGGCCCGGGATCCACCGGTCGCCACCATGGTGTCTAAGGGCGAAGAGCTGATCAAGGA
AAATATGCGTATGAAGGTGGTCATGGAAGGTTCGGTCAACGGCCACCAATTCAAATGCACAGGTGAAGGA
GAAGGCAATCCGTACATGGGAACTCAAACCATGAGGATCAAAGTCATCGAGGGAGGACCCCTGCCATTTG
CCTTTGACATTCTTGCCACGTCGTTCATGTATGGCAGCCGTACTTTTATCAAGTACCCGAAAGGCATTCC
TGATTTCTTTAAACAGTCCTTTCCTGAGGGTTTTACTTGGGAAAGAGTTACGAGATACGAAGATGGTGGA
GTCGTCACCGTCATGCAGGACACCAGCCTTGAGGATGGCTGTCTCGTTTACCACGTCCAAGTCAGAGGGG
TAAACTTTCCCTCCAATGGTCCCGTGATGCAGAAGAAGACCAAGGGTTGGGAGCCTAATACAGAGATGAT
GTATCCAGCAGATGGTGGTCTGAGGGGATACACTCATATGGCACTGAAAGTTGATGGTGGTGGCCATCTG
TCTTGCTCTTTCGTAACAACTTACAGGTCAAAAAAGACCGTCGGGAACATCAAGATGCCCGGTATCCATG
CCGTTGATCACCGCCTGGAAAGGTTAGAGGAAAGTGACAATGAAATGTTCGTAGTACAACGCGAACACGC
AGTTGCCAAGTTCGCCGGGCTTGGTGGTGGGATGGACGAGCTGTACAAGTAAGCGGCCGCGACTCTAGAT
CATAATCAG
