>Addgene plasmid #55900 | mRuby2-Keratin-17 | addgene partial sequence | sequence record 109513 | mRuby2-R 5'- tccctcgatgactttgatcc-3'
CCTTCTCCTTCACCTGTGCATTTGAATTGGTGGCCGTTGACCGAACCTTCCATGACCACCTTCATACGCA
TATTTTCCTTGATCAGCTCTTCGCCCTTAGACACCATGGTGGCGACCGGTGGATCCCGGGCCCGCGGTAC
CGTCGACTGCAGAATTCGATGCCTCAGAACTTTGGTGTCATTGGTCTCAGACACCACTTTGCCATCCACT
ATCCGGCGGGTGGTGGTCTTTTGGATGGTTTGCATGGAGTTGCTGCTGTCCAAGGCATCACCAAGATTAA
AGTCCTCGCCATCTTCCAGCAGGCGGCGGTAGGTGGCGATCTCAGCCTCCAGCTTGACCTTGATGTTCAG
CAGGGCCTCATACTCCTGGGCCTGGCGCTGTCCCTCTGCCCGGGTCTGTGCCAGCTCTGACTCAAGGTGC
AGCAGGATCCCGTTGAGCTGCTCCATCTGTAGGGCGTAGCGGGCCTCCACCTCCCTCAGGCTGTTCTCCA
AGCTGGCCTTCAGATTTCTCATGGAGTCCAGGTCGATCTCCAAGGACTGGACTGTACGTCTCAGCTCTGT
GAGCGTCGTCTCAGCAGCTCCAACCTCAGCAGACTGTGTGGTGAGCACTGTGGTGCTCTCCTCAATCTGC
TGAGACCAGTACTTGTCTAGCTCCTCTCGGTTCTTCCGAGCCAGCTCGTCATATTGGGCCCGGATGTCTG
CCATGATCTTGGCGAGGTCCTGAGATTTGGGGGCATCTACCTCCACGGTCAACCCAGAGCTGGCAATCTG
GGCTTGTAGGCCTTTTACTTCCTCTTCGTGGTTCTTCTTCATGAAGAGCAGCTCCTCCTTGAGAGCCTCG
ATCTCTGTC
