[The description below was written by a language model from this plasmid's Addgene catalogue record.]
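Description:
mRuby2-Keratin-17 is a mammalian expression plasmid that produces a human keratin fused to the red fluorescent protein mRuby2, intended for labelling the cytokeratin intermediate-filament network in cells. Despite its name, the record explicitly notes that the insert is keratin 18 (KRT18, also known as CK-18 or K18), not keratin 17; the "17" should therefore not be read as identifying the gene. The keratin coding sequence carries a V282L substitution relative to the reference transcript. The record does not state whether mRuby2 sits at the N- or C-terminus of the keratin, nor how the insert was cloned, and no feature table is available to resolve the arrangement.

Expression is driven by the CMV promoter, a strong constitutive promoter in most mammalian cell lines, and the listed 3′ sequencing primer implies an SV40 polyadenylation signal downstream of the fusion. The backbone is an mRuby2 vector of about 4.75 kb without the insert. It is maintained at high copy number in E. coli under kanamycin selection and carries a neomycin resistance marker, allowing G418 selection of stably transfected mammalian cells.

The reported spectral properties of the fusion are excitation at 559 nm and emission at 600 nm. mRuby2 was described in work on bright green and red fluorescent proteins for improving FRET dynamic range, and this construct belongs to a set of localization fusions showing the protein's behaviour when attached to cellular targets. Typical use is transfection followed by fluorescence imaging of keratin filaments, alone or with spectrally distinct markers.
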