Addgene plasmid #55900: mRuby2-Keratin-17
Purpose: Note- This plasmid contains Keratin 18. Localization: Cytokeratin, Excitation: 559, Emission: 600
Depositing lab: Michael Davidson. Depositing organization: Florida State University, Tallahassee. Publication: Improving FRET dynamic range with bright green and red fluorescent proteins. Lam AJ, St-Pierre F, Gong Y, Marshall JD, Cranfill PJ, Baird MA, McKeown MR, Wiedenmann J, Davidson MW, Schnitzer MJ, Tsien RY, Lin MZ. Nat Methods. 2012 Sep 9. doi: 10.1038/nmeth.2171. PubMed 22961245.
Backbone
  Vector backbone: mRuby2
  Backbone size w/o insert (bp): 4750
  Vector type: Mammalian Expression
  Selectable markers: Neomycin (select with G418)
Growth in bacteria
  Bacterial resistance: Kanamycin, 50 μg/mL
  Growth temperature: 37°C
  Growth strain: DH5alpha
  Copy number: High Copy
Gene/Insert
  Gene/Insert name: Keratin (alt name: NM_199187.1)
  Species: H. sapiens (human)
  Mutation: V282L
  Entrez Gene: KRT18 (a.k.a. CK-18, CYK18, K18)
  Promoter: CMV
  Tag / fusion protein: mRuby2
  Cloning method: Unknown
  Sequencing primers: 5′ CMV-F; 3′ SV40pA-R
Terms and licenses: Academic/Nonprofit Terms; Industry Terms
Depositor comments: . Excitation = 559; Emission = 600
How to cite: mRuby2-Keratin-17 was a gift from Michael Davidson (Addgene plasmid # 55900 ; http://n2t.net/addgene:55900 ; RRID:Addgene_55900)
